Addgene plasmid #233096: pYihI-N-term S-A
Purpose: Expression of GST-YihI with N-term serines (S) mutated to alanine (A)
Depositing lab: Michael Downey. Depositing organization: University of Ottawa. Publication: Identification of polyphosphate-binding proteins in Escherichia coli uncovers targets involved in translation control and ribosome biogenesis. Baijal K, Kore B, Abramchuk I, Denoncourt A, Han S, Simms A, Dagenais A, Long AR, Rudner AD, Lavallee-Adam M, Gray MJ, Downey M. mBio. 2025 Aug 13;16(8):e0050025. doi: 10.1128/mbio.00500-25. Epub 2025 Jul 7. PubMed 40621900.
Backbone
  Vector backbone: pGEX4T1
  Backbone size w/o insert (bp): 4958
  Total vector size (bp): 5465
  Vector type: Bacterial Expression
Growth in bacteria
  Bacterial resistance: Ampicillin, 100 μg/mL
  Growth temperature: 37°C
  Growth strain: DH5alpha
  Copy number: High Copy
Gene/Insert
  Gene/Insert name: YihI with N-term serines (S) mutated to alanine (A)
  Species: E. coli
  Insert size (bp): 507
  Mutation: N-term serines (S) mutated to alanine (A)
  Tag / fusion protein: GST (N terminal on backbone)
Terms and licenses: Academic/Nonprofit Terms; Industry Terms
Depositor comments: Please visit https://doi.org/10.1101/2025.02.12.637445 for bioRxiv preprint.
How to cite: pYihI-N-term S-A was a gift from Michael Downey (Addgene plasmid # 233096 ; http://n2t.net/addgene:233096 ; RRID:Addgene_233096)
