[The description below was written by a language model from this plasmid's Addgene catalogue record and pLannotate feature annotations shown in this document.]
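Description:
pYihI-N-term S-A is a bacterial expression plasmid built on the pGEX4T1 backbone, designed to produce an E. coli YihI variant as a fusion to glutathione S-transferase. It is 5,465 bp in total and carries a 507 bp insert. Propagation in E. coli relies on a high-copy ColE1/pMB1-type origin of replication, and selection is by ampicillin through the β-lactamase (AmpR) gene with its own promoter. Short fragments of bom and rop, together with a lacZα segment preceded by its lac promoter, operator and CAP site, are annotated as backbone remnants and are not part of the expression cassette.

The fusion is transcribed from the tac promoter, a strong trp/lac hybrid, followed by a lac operator. The plasmid also encodes the lac repressor (lacI) under its own promoter, so expression is held off until it is relieved with IPTG. The Schistosoma japonicum GST coding sequence lies directly downstream of the operator, and the yihI open reading frame follows it, placing the GST tag at the N terminus of YihI. This allows affinity capture of the product on glutathione resin.

In this version, serines in the N-terminal region of YihI have been changed to alanine, although the record does not specify which residues or how many. YihI is a GTPase-activating protein for Der/EngA that is linked to 50S ribosomal subunit assembly. The associated study concerns polyphosphate-binding proteins in E. coli, so the construct is probably used to make recombinant mutant protein to test how these serines contribute to that interaction, although the record does not state this explicitly.
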