Features (pLannotate 1.2.2; 17 found; start..end, strand, type, name):
      1..589     +  rep_origin     ori: high-copy-number ColE1/pMB1/pBR322/pUC origin of replication
    775..826     -  misc_feature   bom (fragment): basis of mobility region from pBR322
    833..910     +  promoter       lacI promoter: lacI
    911..1993    +  CDS            lacI: lac repressor; lacI; The lac repressor binds to the lac operator to inhibit transcription in E. coli. This inhibition can be relieved by adding lactose or isopropyl-β-D-thiogalactopyranoside (IPTG).
   2006..2027    +  protein_bind   CAP binding site: CAP binding activates transcription in the presence of cAMP. E. coli catabolite activator protein
   2042..2072    +  promoter       lac promoter: promoter for the E. coli lac operon
   2080..2096    +  protein_bind   lac operator: The lac repressor binds to the lac operator to inhibit transcription in E. coli. This inhibition can be relieved by adding lactose or isopropyl-β-D-thiogalactopyranoside (IPTG). lac repressor encoded by lacI
   2116..2289    +  CDS            lacZα: LacZα fragment of β-galactosidase; lacZ fragment
   2553..2669    -  CDS            yciV (fragment): RNAAM_ECOLI - Also known as trpH From Escherichia coli (strain K12).
   2745..2773    +  promoter       tac promoter: strong E. coli promoter; hybrid between the trp and lac UV5 promoters
   2781..2797    +  protein_bind   lac operator: The lac repressor binds to the lac operator to inhibit transcription in E. coli. This inhibition can be relieved by adding lactose or isopropyl-β-D-thiogalactopyranoside (IPTG). lac repressor encoded by lacI
   2820..3473    +  CDS            GST26_SCHJA: Experimental evidence at protein level: Swiss-Prot protein existence level 1. GST isoenzymes appear to play a central role in the parasite detoxification system. Other functions are also suspected including a role in increasing the solubility of haematin in the parasite gut. From Schistosoma japonicum (Blood fluke).
   3507..4013    +  CDS            yihI: YIHI_ECOLI - Experimental evidence at protein level: Swiss-Prot protein existence level 1. A GTPase-activating protein (GAP) that modifies Der/EngA GTPase function, negatively regulating cell growth, probably via ribosome assembly. Stimulates the GTPase activity of Der; a construct missing the first 45 residues is even more stimulatory. Does not stimulate 2 other GTPases (ObgE and Era). Overexpression inhibits cell growth; precursor 16S rRNA accumulates, the 23S rRNA is 6-7 bases longer than usual, and 50S ribosomal subunits are improperly assembled, leading to 45S subunits lacking proteins L9
   4044..4083    +  CDS            rop (fragment): Rop protein, which maintains plasmids at low copy number; rop
   4185..4225    +  misc_feature   bom (fragment): basis of mobility region from pBR322
   4330..4434    +  promoter       AmpR promoter: bla
   4435..5295    +  CDS            AmpR: β-lactamase; bla; confers resistance to ampicillin, carbenicillin, and related antibiotics
>Addgene plasmid #233096 | pYihI-N-term S-A | addgene full sequence | sequence record 468386 | Addgene NGS Result
TTGAGATCCTTTTTTTCTGCGCGTAATCTGCTGCTTGCAAACAAAAAAACCACCGCTACCAGCGGTGGTT
TGTTTGCCGGATCAAGAGCTACCAACTCTTTTTCCGAAGGTAACTGGCTTCAGCAGAGCGCAGATACCAA
ATACTGTCCTTCTAGTGTAGCCGTAGTTAGGCCACCACTTCAAGAACTCTGTAGCACCGCCTACATACCT
CGCTCTGCTAATCCTGTTACCAGTGGCTGCTGCCAGTGGCGATAAGTCGTGTCTTACCGGGTTGGACTCA
AGACGATAGTTACCGGATAAGGCGCAGCGGTCGGGCTGAACGGGGGGTTCGTGCACACAGCCCAGCTTGG
AGCGAACGACCTACACCGAACTGAGATACCTACAGCGTGAGCTATGAGAAAGCGCCACGCTTCCCGAAGG
GAGAAAGGCGGACAGGTATCCGGTAAGCGGCAGGGTCGGAACAGGAGAGCGCACGAGGGAGCTTCCAGGG
GGAAACGCCTGGTATCTTTATAGTCCTGTCGGGTTTCGCCACCTCTGACTTGAGCGTCGATTTTTGTGAT
GCTCGTCAGGGGGGCGGAGCCTATGGAAAAACGCCAGCAACGCGGCCTTTTTACGGTTCCTGGCCTTTTG
CTGGCCTTTTGCTCACATGTTCTTTCCTGCGTTATCCCCTGATTCTGTGGATAACCGTATTACCGCCTTT
GAGTGAGCTGATACCGCTCGCCGCAGCCGAACGACCGAGCGCAGCGAGTCAGTGAGCGAGGAAGCGGAAG
AGCGCCTGATGCGGTATTTTCTCCTTACGCATCTGTGCGGTATTTCACACCGCATAAATTCCGACACCAT
CGAATGGCGCAAAACCTTTCGCGGTATGGCATGATAGCGCCCGGAAGAGAGTCAATTCAGGGTGGTGAAT
GTGAAACCAGTAACGTTATACGATGTCGCAGAGTATGCCGGTGTCTCTTATCAGACCGTTTCCCGCGTGG
TGAACCAGGCCAGCCACGTTTCTGCGAAAACGCGGGAAAAAGTGGAAGCGGCGATGGCGGAGCTGAATTA
CATTCCCAACCGCGTGGCACAACAACTGGCGGGCAAACAGTCGTTGCTGATTGGCGTTGCCACCTCCAGT
CTGGCCCTGCACGCGCCGTCGCAAATTGTCGCGGCGATTAAATCTCGCGCCGATCAACTGGGTGCCAGCG
TGGTGGTGTCGATGGTAGAACGAAGCGGCGTCGAAGCCTGTAAAGCGGCGGTGCACAATCTTCTCGCGCA
ACGCGTCAGTGGGCTGATCATTAACTATCCGCTGGATGACCAGGATGCCATTGCTGTGGAAGCTGCCTGC
ACTAATGTTCCGGCGTTATTTCTTGATGTCTCTGACCAGACACCCATCAACAGTATTATTTTCTCCCATG
AAGACGGTACGCGACTGGGCGTGGAGCATCTGGTCGCATTGGGTCACCAGCAAATCGCGCTGTTAGCGGG
CCCATTAAGTTCTGTCTCGGCGCGTCTGCGTCTGGCTGGCTGGCATAAATATCTCACTCGCAATCAAATT
CAGCCGATAGCGGAACGGGAAGGCGACTGGAGTGCCATGTCCGGTTTTCAACAAACCATGCAAATGCTGA
ATGAGGGCATCGTTCCCACTGCGATGCTGGTTGCCAACGATCAGATGGCGCTGGGCGCAATGCGCGCCAT
TACCGAGTCCGGGCTGCGCGTTGGTGCGGATATCTCGGTAGTGGGATACGACGATACCGAAGACAGCTCA
TGTTATATCCCGCCGTTAACCACCATCAAACAGGATTTTCGCCTGCTGGGGCAAACCAGCGTGGACCGCT
TGCTGCAACTCTCTCAGGGCCAGGCGGTGAAGGGCAATCAGCTGTTGCCCGTCTCACTGGTGAAAAGAAA
AACCACCCTGGCGCCCAATACGCAAACCGCCTCTCCCCGCGCGTTGGCCGATTCATTAATGCAGCTGGCA
CGACAGGTTTCCCGACTGGAAAGCGGGCAGTGAGCGCAACGCAATTAATGTAAGTTAGCTCACTCATTAG
GCACCCCAGGCTTTACACTTTATGCTTCCGGCTCGTATGTTGTGTGGAATTGTGAGCGGATAACAATTTC
ACACAGGAAACAGCTATGACCATGATTACGGATTCACTGGCCGTCGTTTTACAACGTCGTGACTGGGAAA
ACCCTGGCGTTACCCAACTTAATCGCCTTGCAGCACATCCCCCTTTCGCCAGCTGGCGTAATAGCGAAGA
GGCCCGCACCGATCGCCCTTCCCAACAGTTGCGCAGCCTGAATGGCGAATGGCGCTTTGCCTGGTTTCCG
GCACCAGAAGCGGTGCCGGAAAGCTGGCTGGAGTGCGATCTTCCTGAGGCCGATACTGTCGTCGTCCCCT
CAAACTGGCAGATGCACGGTTACGATGCGCCCATCTACACCAACGTGACCTATCCCATTACGGTCAATCC
GCCGTTTGTTCCCACGGAGAATCCGACGGGTTGTTACTCGCTCACATTTAATGTTGATGAAAGCTGGCTA
CAGGAAGGCCAGACGCGAATTATTTTTGATGGCGTTGGAATTAGCTTATCGACTGCACGGTGCACCAATG
CTTCTGGCGTCAGGCAGCCATCGGAAGCTGTGGTATGGCTGTGCAGGTCGTAAATCACTGCATAATTCGT
GTCGCTCAAGGCGCACTCCCGTTCTGGATAATGTTTTTTGCGCCGACATCATAACGGTTCTGGCAAATAT
TCTGAAATGAGCTGTTGACAATTAATCATCGGCTCGTATAATGTGTGGAATTGTGAGCGGATAACAATTT
CACACAGGAAACAGTATTCATGTCCCCTATACTAGGTTATTGGAAAATTAAGGGCCTTGTGCAACCCACT
CGACTTCTTTTGGAATATCTTGAAGAAAAATATGAAGAGCATTTGTATGAGCGCGATGAAGGTGATAAAT
GGCGAAACAAAAAGTTTGAATTGGGTTTGGAGTTTCCCAATCTTCCTTATTATATTGATGGTGATGTTAA
ATTAACACAGTCTATGGCCATCATACGTTATATAGCTGACAAGCACAACATGTTGGGTGGTTGTCCAAAA
GAGCGTGCAGAGATTTCAATGCTTGAAGGAGCGGTTTTGGATATTAGATACGGTGTTTCGAGAATTGCAT
ATAGTAAAGACTTTGAAACTCTCAAAGTTGATTTTCTTAGCAAGCTACCTGAAATGCTGAAAATGTTCGA
AGATCGTTTATGTCATAAAACATATTTAAATGGTGATCATGTAACCCATCCTGACTTCATGTTGTATGAC
GCTCTTGATGTTGTTTTATACATGGACCCAATGTGCCTGGATGCGTTCCCAAAATTAGTTTGTTTTAAAA
AACGTATTGAAGCTATCCCACAAATTGATAAGTACTTGAAATCCAGCAAGTATATAGCATGGCCTTTGCA
GGGCTGGCAAGCCACGTTTGGTGGTGGCGACCATCCTCCAAAATCGGATCTGGTTCCGCGTGGATCCCCG
GAATTCATGAAACCAGCTGCAGCTAACGCTCGCGCTAAAGGTCATGCAAAAGCGCGTCGAAAAACACGCG
AGGAGCTGGATCAGGAAGCTCGTGATCGCAAGCGTCAGAAAAAACGTCGTGGTCATGCGCCGGGCAGCCG
CGCAGCGGGCGGAAACACCACGTCAGGCAGCAAAGGCCAGAACGCACCAAAAGATCCACGTATTGGCAGT
AAAACCCCTATTCCATTGGGCGTGACTGAAAAAGTCACCAAACAGCACAAACCGAAGAGTGAGAAACCTA
TGCTTTCACCGCAGGCGGAGTTGGAATTACTGGAAACGGATGAGCGTCTGGATGCGCTGCTGGAACGTCT
GGAAGCAGGCGAAACCCTGAGTGCCGAAGAGCAATCCTGGGTGGATGCTAAACTGGATCGTATTGATGAG
TTGATGCAGAAACTCGGCCTCTCTTATGACGATGACGAAGAAGAGGAAGAAGACGAGAAGCAAGAAGACA
TGATGCGTCTGCTGCGGGGCAACTAAGCGGCCGCATCGTGACTGACTGACGATCTGCCTCGCGCGTTTCG
GTGATGACGGTGAAAACCTCTGACACATGCAGCTCCCGGAGACGGTCACAGCTTGTCTGTAAGCGGATGC
CGGGAGCAGACAAGCCCGTCAGGGCGCGTCAGCGGGTGTTGGCGGGTGTCGGGGCGCAGCCATGACCCAG
TCACGTAGCGATAGCGGAGTGTATAATTCTTGAAGACGAAAGGGCCTCGTGATACGCCTATTTTTATAGG
TTAATGTCATGATAATAATGGTTTCTTAGACGTCAGGTGGCACTTTTCGGGGAAATGTGCGCGGAACCCC
TATTTGTTTATTTTTCTAAATACATTCAAATATGTATCCGCTCATGAGACAATAACCCTGATAAATGCTT
CAATAATATTGAAAAAGGAAGAGTATGAGTATTCAACATTTCCGTGTCGCCCTTATTCCCTTTTTTGCGG
CATTTTGCCTTCCTGTTTTTGCTCACCCAGAAACGCTGGTGAAAGTAAAAGATGCTGAAGATCAGTTGGG
TGCACGAGTGGGTTACATCGAACTGGATCTCAACAGCGGTAAGATCCTTGAGAGTTTTCGCCCCGAAGAA
CGTTTTCCAATGATGAGCACTTTTAAAGTTCTGCTATGTGGCGCGGTATTATCCCGTGTTGACGCCGGGC
AAGAGCAACTCGGTCGCCGCATACACTATTCTCAGAATGACTTGGTTGAGTACTCACCAGTCACAGAAAA
GCATCTTACGGATGGCATGACAGTAAGAGAATTATGCAGTGCTGCCATAACCATGAGTGATAACACTGCG
GCCAACTTACTTCTGACAACGATCGGAGGACCGAAGGAGCTAACCGCTTTTTTGCACAACATGGGGGATC
ATGTAACTCGCCTTGATCGTTGGGAACCGGAGCTGAATGAAGCCATACCAAACGACGAGCGTGACACCAC
GATGCCTGCAGCAATGGCAACAACGTTGCGCAAACTATTAACTGGCGAACTACTTACTCTAGCTTCCCGG
CAACAATTAATAGACTGGATGGAGGCGGATAAAGTTGCAGGACCACTTCTGCGCTCGGCCCTTCCGGCTG
GCTGGTTTATTGCTGATAAATCTGGAGCCGGTGAGCGTGGGTCTCGCGGTATCATTGCAGCACTGGGGCC
AGATGGTAAGCCCTCCCGTATCGTAGTTATCTACACGACGGGGAGTCAGGCAACTATGGATGAACGAAAT
AGACAGATCGCTGAGATAGGTGCCTCACTGATTAAGCATTGGTAACTGTCAGACCAAGTTTACTCATATA
TACTTTAGATTGATTTAAAACTTCATTTTTAATTTAAAAGGATCTAGGTGAAGATCCTTTTTGATAATCT
CATGACCAAAATCCCTTAACGTGAGTTTTCGTTCCACTGAGCGTCAGACCCCGTAGAAAAGATCAAAGGA
TCTTC
